Addgene plasmid #239317: LentiCRISPR-B_sgRNA_RPP14 (pAVA3507)
Purpose: Lentiviral vector expressing Cas9-P2A-Blasticidin and an sgRNA targeting RPP14
Depositing lab: Andrei Alexandrov. Depositing organization: Clemson University. Publication: Identification of human pathways acting on nuclear non-coding RNAs using the Mirror forward genetic approach. Che R, Panah M, Mirani B, Knowles K, Ostapovich A, Majumdar D, Chen X, DeSimone J, White W, Noonan M, Luo H, Alexandrov A. Nat Commun. 2025 May 22;16(1):4741. doi: 10.1038/s41467-025-59998-3. PubMed 40399278.
Backbone
  Vector backbone: LentiCRISPR-B
  Vector type: Lentiviral, CRISPR
  Selectable markers: Blasticidin
Growth in bacteria
  Bacterial resistance: Ampicillin, 100 μg/mL
  Growth temperature: 37°C
  Growth strain: NEB Stable
  Copy number: High Copy
Gene/Insert
  Gene/Insert name: U6-driven sgRNA targeting RPP14
  gRNA/shRNA sequence: ACAGGCAGACTTTCATGTAG
  Species: H. sapiens (human)
  Entrez Gene: RPP14 (a.k.a. P14)
  Cloning method: Gibson Cloning
  Sequencing primers: 5′ CGTGACGTAGAAAGTAATAATTTCTTGGGTAG
Terms and licenses: Academic/Nonprofit Terms; Industry Terms: Not Available to Industry
Depositor comments: Please visit https://doi.org/10.1101/2024.09.26.615073 for bioRxiv preprint.
How to cite: LentiCRISPR-B_sgRNA_RPP14 (pAVA3507) was a gift from Andrei Alexandrov (Addgene plasmid # 239317 ; http://n2t.net/addgene:239317 ; RRID:Addgene_239317)
