[The description below was written by a language model from this plasmid's Addgene catalogue record and pLannotate feature annotations shown in this document.]
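Description:
LentiCRISPR-B_sgRNA_RPP14 (pAVA3507) is an all-in-one lentiviral CRISPR vector of about 11.4 kb, built on the LentiCRISPR-B backbone, that delivers Streptococcus pyogenes Cas9, a blasticidin selection marker and a single guide RNA against human RPP14 (also known as P14). In bacteria it is maintained through a high-copy ColE1/pUC-type origin and selected with ampicillin via the β-lactamase gene. The backbone also carries an f1 origin, an SV40 origin and poly(A) signal, and remnants of a lac/T7/T3 cloning region that have no role in the payload.

The transfer cassette has a third-generation, self-inactivating layout. An RSV promoter fused to a truncated HIV-1 5' LTR drives production of the genomic RNA in packaging cells. It is followed by the Ψ packaging signal with a gag fragment, the Rev response element for Rev-dependent nuclear export, a cPPT/CTS element, and a ΔU3 3' LTR that leaves the integrated provirus without LTR promoter activity. Two expression units sit between the LTRs. A human U6 RNA polymerase III promoter transcribes the RPP14-targeting spacer, inserted by Gibson cloning, fused to the Cas9 gRNA scaffold. An EF-1α core promoter then drives Cas9, annotated as adjoining N- and C-terminal portions that together form the full coding sequence. According to the catalogue entry, Cas9 is linked through a P2A self-cleaving peptide to blasticidin S deaminase, although the P2A itself is not annotated in the feature table. A WPRE downstream enhances transcript expression.

After packaging and transduction, blasticidin selects for cells that have integrated the vector, allowing Cas9-mediated disruption of RPP14. The associated publication concerns human pathways that act on nuclear non-coding RNAs.
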