Features (pLannotate 1.2.2; 29 found; start..end, strand, type, name):
      5..231     +  promoter       RSV promoter: Rous sarcoma virus enhancer/promoter
    232..412     +  LTR            5' LTR (truncated): truncated 5' long terminal repeat (LTR) from HIV-1
    459..584     +  misc_feature   HIV-1 Ψ: packaging signal of human immunodeficiency virus type 1
    568..931     +  CDS            HIV-1 gag (fragment): gag protein from human immunodeficiency virus 1; gag
   1077..1310    +  misc_feature   RRE: The Rev response element (RRE) of HIV-1 allows for Rev-dependent mRNA export from the nucleus to the cytoplasm.
   1687..1713    +  CDS            Rev (fragment): human immunodeficiency virus 1 (HIV-1) Rev protein; rev; enhances nuclear export of unspliced and incompletely spliced viral mRNAs
   1717..1957    +  promoter       U6 promoter: RNA polymerase III promoter for human U6 snRNA
   1987..2062    +  misc_RNA       gRNA scaffold: guide RNA scaffold for the Streptococcus pyogenes CRISPR/Cas9 system
   2110..2227    +  misc_feature   cPPT/CTS: central polypurine tract and central termination sequence of HIV-1
   2296..2507    +  promoter       EF-1α core promoter: core promoter for human elongation factor EF-1α
   2611..4212    +  CDS            Cas9(N): N-terminal portion of Streptococcus pyogenes Cas9 (Zetsche et al., 2015)
   4213..6711    +  CDS            Cas9(C): C-terminal portion of Streptococcus pyogenes Cas9 (Zetsche et al., 2015)
   6832..7230    +  CDS            BSD: blasticidin S deaminase; Aspergillus terreus BSD; confers resistance to blasticidin
   7246..7834    +  misc_feature   WPRE: woodchuck hepatitis virus posttranscriptional regulatory element
   7885..7904    +  misc_feature   cPPT/CTS (fragment): central polypurine tract and central termination sequence of HIV-1
   7906..8139    +  LTR            3' LTR (ΔU3): self-inactivating 3' long terminal repeat (LTR) from HIV-1
   8217..8338    +  polyA_signal   SV40 poly(A) signal: SV40 polyadenylation signal
   8378..8513    +  rep_origin     SV40 ori: SV40 origin of replication
   8534..8552    -  promoter       T7 promoter: promoter for bacteriophage T7 RNA polymerase
   8560..8715    +  CDS            lacZα (fragment): LacZα fragment of β-galactosidase; lacZ fragment
   8720..9148    +  rep_origin     f1 ori (sequence partly withheld): f1 bacteriophage origin of replication; arrow indicates direction of (+) strand synthesis
   9201..9305    +  promoter       AmpR promoter: bla
   9306..10166   +  CDS            AmpR: β-lactamase; bla; confers resistance to ampicillin, carbenicillin, and related antibiotics
  10337..10925   +  rep_origin     ori: high-copy-number ColE1/pMB1/pBR322/pUC origin of replication
  11108..11200   +  CDS            lacI (fragment): lac repressor; lacI; The lac repressor binds to the lac operator to inhibit transcription in E. coli. This inhibition can be relieved by adding lactose or isopropyl-β-D-thiogalactopyranoside (IPTG).
  11213..11234   +  protein_bind   CAP binding site: CAP binding activates transcription in the presence of cAMP. E. coli catabolite activator protein
  11249..11279   +  promoter       lac promoter: promoter for the E. coli lac operon
  11283..11305   +  protein_bind   lac operator (fragment): The lac repressor binds to the lac operator to inhibit transcription in E. coli. This inhibition can be relieved by adding lactose or isopropyl-β-D-thiogalactopyranoside (IPTG). lac repressor encoded by lacI
  11348..11366   +  promoter       T3 promoter: promoter for bacteriophage T3 RNA polymerase
>Addgene plasmid #239317 | LentiCRISPR-B_sgRNA_RPP14 (pAVA3507) | addgene full sequence | sequence record 479133 | Addgene NGS Result
TTAATGTAGTCTTATGCAATACTCTTGTAGTCTTGCAACATGGTAACGATGAGTTAGCAACATGCCTTAC
AAGGAGAGAAAAAGCACCGTGCATGCCGATTGGTGGAAGTAAGGTGGTACGATCGTGCCTTATTAGGAAG
GCAACAGACGGGTCTGACATGGATTGGACGAACCACTGAATTGCCGCATTGCAGAGATATTGTATTTAAG
TGCCTAGCTCGATACATAAACGGGTCTCTCTGGTTAGACCAGATCTGAGCCTGGGAGCTCTCTGGCTAAC
TAGGGAACCCACTGCTTAAGCCTCAATAAAGCTTGCCTTGAGTGCTTCAAGTAGTGTGTGCCCGTCTGTT
GTGTGACTCTGGTAACTAGAGATCCCTCAGACCCTTTTAGTCAGTGTGGAAAATCTCTAGCAGTGGCGCC
CGAACAGGGACTTGAAAGCGAAAGGGAAACCAGAGGAGCTCTCTCGACGCAGGACTCGGCTTGCTGAAGC
GCGCACGGCAAGAGGCGAGGGGCGGCGACTGGTGAGTACGCCAAAAATTTTGACTAGCGGAGGCTAGAAG
GAGAGAGATGGGTGCGAGAGCGTCAGTATTAAGCGGGGGAGAATTAGATCGCGATGGGAAAAAATTCGGT
TAAGGCCAGGGGGAAAGAAAAAATATAAATTAAAACATATAGTATGGGCAAGCAGGGAGCTAGAACGATT
CGCAGTTAATCCTGGCCTGTTAGAAACATCAGAAGGCTGTAGACAAATACTGGGACAGCTACAACCATCC
CTTCAGACAGGATCAGAAGAACTTAGATCATTATATAATACAGTAGCAACCCTCTATTGTGTGCATCAAA
GGATAGAGATAAAAGACACCAAGGAAGCTTTAGACAAGATAGAGGAAGAGCAAAACAAAAGTAAGACCAC
CGCACAGCAAGCGGCCGCTGATCTTCAGACCTGGAGGAGGAGATATGAGGGACAATTGGAGAAGTGAATT
ATATAAATATAAAGTAGTAAAAATTGAACCATTAGGAGTAGCACCCACCAAGGCAAAGAGAAGAGTGGTG
CAGAGAGAAAAAAGAGCAGTGGGAATAGGAGCTTTGTTCCTTGGGTTCTTGGGAGCAGCAGGAAGCACTA
TGGGCGCAGCGTCAATGACGCTGACGGTACAGGCCAGACAATTATTGTCTGGTATAGTGCAGCAGCAGAA
CAATTTGCTGAGGGCTATTGAGGCGCAACAGCATCTGTTGCAACTCACAGTCTGGGGCATCAAGCAGCTC
CAGGCAAGAATCCTGGCTGTGGAAAGATACCTAAAGGATCAACAGCTCCTGGGGATTTGGGGTTGCTCTG
GAAAACTCATTTGCACCACTGCTGTGCCTTGGAATGCTAGTTGGAGTAATAAATCTCTGGAACAGATTTG
GAATCACACGACCTGGATGGAGTGGGACAGAGAAATTAACAATTACACAAGCTTAATACACTCCTTAATT
GAAGAATCGCAAAACCAGCAAGAAAAGAATGAACAAGAATTATTGGAATTAGATAAATGGGCAAGTTTGT
GGAATTGGTTTAACATAACAAATTGGCTGTGGTATATAAAATTATTCATAATGATAGTAGGAGGCTTGGT
AGGTTTAAGAATAGTTTTTGCTGTACTTTCTATAGTGAATAGAGTTAGGCAGGGATATTCACCATTATCG
TTTCAGACCCACCTCCCAACCCCGAGGGGACCCAGAGAGGGCCTATTTCCCATGATTCCTTCATATTTGC
ATATACGATACAAGGCTGTTAGAGAGATAATTAGAATTAATTTGACTGTAAACACAAAGATATTAGTACA
AAATACGTGACGTAGAAAGTAATAATTTCTTGGGTAGTTTGCAGTTTTAAAATTATGTTTTAAAATGGAC
TATCATATGCTTACCGTAACTTGAAAGTATTTCGATTTCTTGGCTTTATATATCTTGTGGAAAGGACGAA
ACACCGACAGGCAGACTTTCATGTAGGTTTTAGAGCTAGAAATAGCAAGTTAAAATAAGGCTAGTCCGTT
ATCAACTTGAAAAAGTGGCACCGAGTCGGTGCTTTTTTGAATTCTAGATCTTGAGACAAATGGCAGTATT
CATCCACAATTTTAAAAGAAAAGGGGGGATTGGGGGGTACAGTGCAGGGGAAAGAATAGTAGACATAATA
GCAACAGACATACAAACTAAAGAATTACAAAAACAAATTACAAAAATTCAAAATTTTCGGGTTTATTACA
GGGACAGCAGAGATCCACTTTGGCGCCGGCTCGAGTGGCTCCGGTGCCCGTCAGTGGGCAGAGCGCACAT
CGCCCACAGTCCCCGAGAAGTTGGGGGGAGGGGTCGGCAATTGAACCGGTGCCTAGAGAAGGTGGCGCGG
GGTAAACTGGGAAAGTGATGTCGTGTACTGGCTCCGCCTTTTTCCCGAGGGTGGGGGAGAACCGTATATA
AGTGCAGTAGTCGCCGTGAACGTTCTTTTTCGCAACGGGTTTGCCGCCAGAACACAGGTGTCGTGACGCG
GGATCCGCCACCATGGATTACAAAGACGATGACGATAAGATGGCCCCAAAGAAGAAGCGGAAGGTCGGTA
TCCACGGAGTCCCAGCAGCCGACAAGAAGTACAGCATCGGCCTGGACATCGGCACCAACTCTGTGGGCTG
GGCCGTGATCACCGACGAGTACAAGGTGCCCAGCAAGAAATTCAAGGTGCTGGGCAACACCGACCGGCAC
AGCATCAAGAAGAACCTGATCGGAGCCCTGCTGTTCGACAGCGGCGAAACAGCCGAGGCCACCCGGCTGA
AGAGAACCGCCAGAAGAAGATACACCAGACGGAAGAACCGGATCTGCTATCTGCAAGAGATCTTCAGCAA
CGAGATGGCCAAGGTGGACGACAGCTTCTTCCACAGACTGGAAGAGTCCTTCCTGGTGGAAGAGGATAAG
AAGCACGAGCGGCACCCCATCTTCGGCAACATCGTGGACGAGGTGGCCTACCACGAGAAGTACCCCACCA
TCTACCACCTGAGAAAGAAACTGGTGGACAGCACCGACAAGGCCGACCTGCGGCTGATCTATCTGGCCCT
GGCCCACATGATCAAGTTCCGGGGCCACTTCCTGATCGAGGGCGACCTGAACCCCGACAACAGCGACGTG
GACAAGCTGTTCATCCAGCTGGTGCAGACCTACAACCAGCTGTTCGAGGAAAACCCCATCAACGCCAGCG
GCGTGGACGCCAAGGCCATCCTGTCTGCCAGACTGAGCAAGAGCAGACGGCTGGAAAATCTGATCGCCCA
GCTGCCCGGCGAGAAGAAGAATGGCCTGTTCGGAAACCTGATTGCCCTGAGCCTGGGCCTGACCCCCAAC
TTCAAGAGCAACTTCGACCTGGCCGAGGATGCCAAACTGCAGCTGAGCAAGGACACCTACGACGACGACC
TGGACAACCTGCTGGCCCAGATCGGCGACCAGTACGCCGACCTGTTTCTGGCCGCCAAGAACCTGTCCGA
CGCCATCCTGCTGAGCGACATCCTGAGAGTGAACACCGAGATCACCAAGGCCCCCCTGAGCGCCTCTATG
ATCAAGAGATACGACGAGCACCACCAGGACCTGACCCTGCTGAAAGCTCTCGTGCGGCAGCAGCTGCCTG
AGAAGTACAAAGAGATTTTCTTCGACCAGAGCAAGAACGGCTACGCCGGCTACATTGACGGCGGAGCCAG
CCAGGAAGAGTTCTACAAGTTCATCAAGCCCATCCTGGAAAAGATGGACGGCACCGAGGAACTGCTCGTG
AAGCTGAACAGAGAGGACCTGCTGCGGAAGCAGCGGACCTTCGACAACGGCAGCATCCCCCACCAGATCC
ACCTGGGAGAGCTGCACGCCATTCTGCGGCGGCAGGAAGATTTTTACCCATTCCTGAAGGACAACCGGGA
AAAGATCGAGAAGATCCTGACCTTCCGCATCCCCTACTACGTGGGCCCTCTGGCCAGGGGAAACAGCAGA
TTCGCCTGGATGACCAGAAAGAGCGAGGAAACCATCACCCCCTGGAACTTCGAGGAAGTGGTGGACAAGG
GCGCTTCCGCCCAGAGCTTCATCGAGCGGATGACCAACTTCGATAAGAACCTGCCCAACGAGAAGGTGCT
GCCCAAGCACAGCCTGCTGTACGAGTACTTCACCGTGTATAACGAGCTGACCAAAGTGAAATACGTGACC
GAGGGAATGAGAAAGCCCGCCTTCCTGAGCGGCGAGCAGAAAAAGGCCATCGTGGACCTGCTGTTCAAGA
CCAACCGGAAAGTGACCGTGAAGCAGCTGAAAGAGGACTACTTCAAGAAAATCGAGTGCTTCGACTCCGT
GGAAATCTCCGGCGTGGAAGATCGGTTCAACGCCTCCCTGGGCACATACCACGATCTGCTGAAAATTATC
AAGGACAAGGACTTCCTGGACAATGAGGAAAACGAGGACATTCTGGAAGATATCGTGCTGACCCTGACAC
TGTTTGAGGACAGAGAGATGATCGAGGAACGGCTGAAAACCTATGCCCACCTGTTCGACGACAAAGTGAT
GAAGCAGCTGAAGCGGCGGAGATACACCGGCTGGGGCAGGCTGAGCCGGAAGCTGATCAACGGCATCCGG
GACAAGCAGTCCGGCAAGACAATCCTGGATTTCCTGAAGTCCGACGGCTTCGCCAACAGAAACTTCATGC
AGCTGATCCACGACGACAGCCTGACCTTTAAAGAGGACATCCAGAAAGCCCAGGTGTCCGGCCAGGGCGA
TAGCCTGCACGAGCACATTGCCAATCTGGCCGGCAGCCCCGCCATTAAGAAGGGCATCCTGCAGACAGTG
AAGGTGGTGGACGAGCTCGTGAAAGTGATGGGCCGGCACAAGCCCGAGAACATCGTGATCGAAATGGCCA
GAGAGAACCAGACCACCCAGAAGGGACAGAAGAACAGCCGCGAGAGAATGAAGCGGATCGAAGAGGGCAT
CAAAGAGCTGGGCAGCCAGATCCTGAAAGAACACCCCGTGGAAAACACCCAGCTGCAGAACGAGAAGCTG
TACCTGTACTACCTGCAGAATGGGCGGGATATGTACGTGGACCAGGAACTGGACATCAACCGGCTGTCCG
ACTACGATGTGGACCATATCGTGCCTCAGAGCTTTCTGAAGGACGACTCCATCGACAACAAGGTGCTGAC
CAGAAGCGACAAGAACCGGGGCAAGAGCGACAACGTGCCCTCCGAAGAGGTCGTGAAGAAGATGAAGAAC
TACTGGCGGCAGCTGCTGAACGCCAAGCTGATTACCCAGAGAAAGTTCGACAATCTGACCAAGGCCGAGA
GAGGCGGCCTGAGCGAACTGGATAAGGCCGGCTTCATCAAGAGACAGCTGGTGGAAACCCGGCAGATCAC
AAAGCACGTGGCACAGATCCTGGACTCCCGGATGAACACTAAGTACGACGAGAATGACAAGCTGATCCGG
GAAGTGAAAGTGATCACCCTGAAGTCCAAGCTGGTGTCCGATTTCCGGAAGGATTTCCAGTTTTACAAAG
TGCGCGAGATCAACAACTACCACCACGCCCACGACGCCTACCTGAACGCCGTCGTGGGAACCGCCCTGAT
CAAAAAGTACCCTAAGCTGGAAAGCGAGTTCGTGTACGGCGACTACAAGGTGTACGACGTGCGGAAGATG
ATCGCCAAGAGCGAGCAGGAAATCGGCAAGGCTACCGCCAAGTACTTCTTCTACAGCAACATCATGAACT
TTTTCAAGACCGAGATTACCCTGGCCAACGGCGAGATCCGGAAGCGGCCTCTGATCGAGACAAACGGCGA
AACCGGGGAGATCGTGTGGGATAAGGGCCGGGATTTTGCCACCGTGCGGAAAGTGCTGAGCATGCCCCAA
GTGAATATCGTGAAAAAGACCGAGGTGCAGACAGGCGGCTTCAGCAAAGAGTCTATCCTGCCCAAGAGGA
ACAGCGATAAGCTGATCGCCAGAAAGAAGGACTGGGACCCTAAGAAGTACGGCGGCTTCGACAGCCCCAC
CGTGGCCTATTCTGTGCTGGTGGTGGCCAAAGTGGAAAAGGGCAAGTCCAAGAAACTGAAGAGTGTGAAA
GAGCTGCTGGGGATCACCATCATGGAAAGAAGCAGCTTCGAGAAGAATCCCATCGACTTTCTGGAAGCCA
AGGGCTACAAAGAAGTGAAAAAGGACCTGATCATCAAGCTGCCTAAGTACTCCCTGTTCGAGCTGGAAAA
CGGCCGGAAGAGAATGCTGGCCTCTGCCGGCGAACTGCAGAAGGGAAACGAACTGGCCCTGCCCTCCAAA
TATGTGAACTTCCTGTACCTGGCCAGCCACTATGAGAAGCTGAAGGGCTCCCCCGAGGATAATGAGCAGA
AACAGCTGTTTGTGGAACAGCACAAGCACTACCTGGACGAGATCATCGAGCAGATCAGCGAGTTCTCCAA
GAGAGTGATCCTGGCCGACGCTAATCTGGACAAAGTGCTGTCCGCCTACAACAAGCACCGGGATAAGCCC
ATCAGAGAGCAGGCCGAGAATATCATCCACCTGTTTACCCTGACCAATCTGGGAGCCCCTGCCGCCTTCA
AGTACTTTGACACCACCATCGACCGGAAGAGGTACACCAGCACCAAAGAGGTGCTGGACGCCACCCTGAT
CCACCAGAGCATCACCGGCCTGTACGAGACACGGATCGACCTGTCTCAGCTGGGAGGCGACAAGCGTCCT
GCTGCTACTAAGAAAGCTGGTCAAGCTAAGAAAAAGAAAGCTAGCGGCAGCGGCGCCACCAACTTCAGCC
TGCTGAAGCAGGCCGGCGACGTGGAGGAGAACCCCGGCCCCATGGCCAAGCCTTTGTCTCAAGAAGAATC
CACCCTCATTGAAAGAGCAACGGCTACAATCAACAGCATCCCCATCTCTGAAGACTACAGCGTCGCCAGC
GCAGCTCTCTCTAGCGACGGCCGCATCTTCACTGGTGTCAATGTATATCATTTTACTGGGGGACCTTGTG
CAGAACTCGTGGTGCTGGGCACTGCTGCTGCTGCGGCAGCTGGCAACCTGACTTGTATCGTCGCGATCGG
AAATGAGAACAGGGGCATCTTGAGCCCCTGCGGACGGTGCCGACAGGTGCTTCTCGATCTGCATCCTGGG
ATCAAAGCCATAGTGAAGGACAGTGATGGACAGCCGACGGCAGTTGGGATTCGTGAATTGCTGCCCTCTG
GTTATGTGTGGGAGGGCTAAACGCGTTAAGTCGACAATCAACCTCTGGATTACAAAATTTGTGAAAGATT
GACTGGTATTCTTAACTATGTTGCTCCTTTTACGCTATGTGGATACGCTGCTTTAATGCCTTTGTATCAT
GCTATTGCTTCCCGTATGGCTTTCATTTTCTCCTCCTTGTATAAATCCTGGTTGCTGTCTCTTTATGAGG
AGTTGTGGCCCGTTGTCAGGCAACGTGGCGTGGTGTGCACTGTGTTTGCTGACGCAACCCCCACTGGTTG
GGGCATTGCCACCACCTGTCAGCTCCTTTCCGGGACTTTCGCTTTCCCCCTCCCTATTGCCACGGCGGAA
CTCATCGCCGCCTGCCTTGCCCGCTGCTGGACAGGGGCTCGGCTGTTGGGCACTGACAATTCCGTGGTGT
TGTCGGGGAAATCATCGTCCTTTCCTTGGCTGCTCGCCTGTGTTGCCACCTGGATTCTGCGCGGGACGTC
CTTCTGCTACGTCCCTTCGGCCCTCAATCCAGCGGACCTTCCTTCCCGCGGCCTGCTGCCGGCTCTGCGG
CCTCTTCCGCGTCTTCGCCTTCGCCCTCAGACGAGTCGGATCTCCCTTTGGGCCGCCTCCCCGCGTCGAC
TTTAAGACCAATGACTTACAAGGCAGCTGTAGATCTTAGCCACTTTTTAAAAGAAAAGGGGGGACTGGAA
GGGCTAATTCACTCCCAACGAAGACAAGATCTGCTTTTTGCTTGTACTGGGTCTCTCTGGTTAGACCAGA
TCTGAGCCTGGGAGCTCTCTGGCTAACTAGGGAACCCACTGCTTAAGCCTCAATAAAGCTTGCCTTGAGT
GCTTCAAGTAGTGTGTGCCCGTCTGTTGTGTGACTCTGGTAACTAGAGATCCCTCAGACCCTTTTAGTCA
GTGTGGAAAATCTCTAGCAGTACGTATAGTAGTTCATGTCATCTTATTATTCAGTATTTATAACTTGCAA
AGAAATGAATATCAGAGAGTGAGAGGAACTTGTTTATTGCAGCTTATAATGGTTACAAATAAAGCAATAG
CATCACAAATTTCACAAATAAAGCATTTTTTTCACTGCATTCTAGTTGTGGTTTGTCCAAACTCATCAAT
GTATCTTATCATGTCTGGCTCTAGCTATCCCGCCCCTAACTCCGCCCATCCCGCCCCTAACTCCGCCCAG
TTCCGCCCATTCTCCGCCCCATGGCTGACTAATTTTTTTTATTTATGCAGAGGCCGAGGCCGCCTCGGCC
TCTGAGCTATTCCAGAAGTAGTGAGGAGGCTTTTTTGGAGGCCTAGGGACGTACCCAATTCGCCCTATAG
TGAGTCGTATTACGCGCGCTCACTGGCCGTCGTTTTACAACGTCGTGACTGGGAAAACCCTGGCGTTACC
CAACTTAATCGCCTTGCAGCACATCCCCCTTTCGCCAGCTGGCGTAATAGCGAAGAGGCCCGCACCGATC
GCCCTTCCCAACAGTTGCGCAGCCTGAATGGCGAATGGG
[124 nt withheld, positions 8720-8843]
C
[91 nt withheld, positions 8845-8935]
A
[49 nt withheld, positions 8937-8985]
CCTTTGACGTTGGAGTCCACGTTCTTT
[37 nt withheld, positions 9013-9049]
ACCCTATCTCGGTCTATTCTTTTGATTTATAAGGGATTTTGCCGATTTCGGCCTATTGGTTAAAAAATGA
GCTGATTTAACAAAAATTTAACGCGAATTTTAACAAAATATTAACGCTTACAATTTAGGTGGCACTTTTC
GGGGAAATGTGCGCGGAACCCCTATTTGTTTATTTTTCTAAATACATTCAAATATGTATCCGCTCATGAG
ACAATAACCCTGATAAATGCTTCAATAATATTGAAAAAGGAAGAGTATGAGTATTCAACATTTCCGTGTC
GCCCTTATTCCCTTTTTTGCGGCATTTTGCCTTCCTGTTTTTGCTCACCCAGAAACGCTGGTGAAAGTAA
AAGATGCTGAAGATCAGTTGGGTGCACGAGTGGGTTACATCGAACTGGATCTCAACAGCGGTAAGATCCT
TGAGAGTTTTCGCCCCGAAGAACGTTTTCCAATGATGAGCACTTTTAAAGTTCTGCTATGTGGCGCGGTA
TTATCCCGTATTGACGCCGGGCAAGAGCAACTCGGTCGCCGCATACACTATTCTCAGAATGACTTGGTTG
AGTACTCACCAGTCACAGAAAAGCATCTTACGGATGGCATGACAGTAAGAGAATTATGCAGTGCTGCCAT
AACCATGAGTGATAACACTGCGGCCAACTTACTTCTGACAACGATCGGAGGACCGAAGGAGCTAACCGCT
TTTTTGCACAACATGGGGGATCATGTAACTCGCCTTGATCGTTGGGAACCGGAGCTGAATGAAGCCATAC
CAAACGACGAGCGTGACACCACGATGCCTGTAGCAATGGCAACAACGTTGCGCAAACTATTAACTGGCGA
ACTACTTACTCTAGCTTCCCGGCAACAATTAATAGACTGGATGGAGGCGGATAAAGTTGCAGGACCACTT
CTGCGCTCGGCCCTTCCGGCTGGCTGGTTTATTGCTGATAAATCTGGAGCCGGTGAGCGTGGGTCTCGCG
GTATCATTGCAGCACTGGGGCCAGATGGTAAGCCCTCCCGTATCGTAGTTATCTACACGACGGGGAGTCA
GGCAACTATGGATGAACGAAATAGACAGATCGCTGAGATAGGTGCCTCACTGATTAAGCATTGGTAACTG
TCAGACCAAGTTTACTCATATATACTTTAGATTGATTTAAAACTTCATTTTTAATTTAAAAGGATCTAGG
TGAAGATCCTTTTTGATAATCTCATGACCAAAATCCCTTAACGTGAGTTTTCGTTCCACTGAGCGTCAGA
CCCCGTAGAAAAGATCAAAGGATCTTCTTGAGATCCTTTTTTTCTGCGCGTAATCTGCTGCTTGCAAACA
AAAAAACCACCGCTACCAGCGGTGGTTTGTTTGCCGGATCAAGAGCTACCAACTCTTTTTCCGAAGGTAA
CTGGCTTCAGCAGAGCGCAGATACCAAATACTGTTCTTCTAGTGTAGCCGTAGTTAGGCCACCACTTCAA
GAACTCTGTAGCACCGCCTACATACCTCGCTCTGCTAATCCTGTTACCAGTGGCTGCTGCCAGTGGCGAT
AAGTCGTGTCTTACCGGGTTGGACTCAAGACGATAGTTACCGGATAAGGCGCAGCGGTCGGGCTGAACGG
GGGGTTCGTGCACACAGCCCAGCTTGGAGCGAACGACCTACACCGAACTGAGATACCTACAGCGTGAGCT
ATGAGAAAGCGCCACGCTTCCCGAAGGGAGAAAGGCGGACAGGTATCCGGTAAGCGGCAGGGTCGGAACA
GGAGAGCGCACGAGGGAGCTTCCAGGGGGAAACGCCTGGTATCTTTATAGTCCTGTCGGGTTTCGCCACC
TCTGACTTGAGCGTCGATTTTTGTGATGCTCGTCAGGGGGGCGGAGCCTATGGAAAAACGCCAGCAACGC
GGCCTTTTTACGGTTCCTGGCCTTTTGCTGGCCTTTTGCTCACATGTTCTTTCCTGCGTTATCCCCTGAT
TCTGTGGATAACCGTATTACCGCCTTTGAGTGAGCTGATACCGCTCGCCGCAGCCGAACGACCGAGCGCA
GCGAGTCAGTGAGCGAGGAAGCGGAAGAGCGCCCAATACGCAAACCGCCTCTCCCCGCGCGTTGGCCGAT
TCATTAATGCAGCTGGCACGACAGGTTTCCCGACTGGAAAGCGGGCAGTGAGCGCAACGCAATTAATGTG
AGTTAGCTCACTCATTAGGCACCCCAGGCTTTACACTTTATGCTTCCGGCTCGTATGTTGTGTGGAATTG
TGAGCGGATAACAATTTCACACAGGAAACAGCTATGACCATGATTACGCCAAGCGCGCAATTAACCCTCA
CTAAAGGGAACAAAAGCTGGAGCTGCAAGC
